>Addgene plasmid #170075 | PfxsA GFP pZa | addgene full sequence | sequence record 343076 | Addgene NGS Result
TACGCGTGGCATCAAATAAAACGAAAGGCTCAGTCGAAAGACTGGGCCTTTCGTTTTATCTGTTGTTTGT
CGGTGAACGCTCTCCTGAGTAGGACAAATCCGCCGCCCTAGACCTAGGGATATATTCCGCTTCCTCGCTC
ACTGACTCGCTACGCTCGGTCGTTCGACTGCGGCGAGCGGAAATGGCTTACGAACGGGGCGGAGATTTCC
TGGAAGATGCCAGGAAGATACTTAACAGGGAAGTGAGAGGGCCGCGGCAAAGCCGTTTTTCCATAGGCTC
CGCCCCCCTGACAAGCATCACGAAATCTGACGCTCAAATCAGTGGTGGCGAAACCCGACAGGACTATAAA
GATACCAGGCGTTTCCCCCTGGCGGCTCCCTCGTGCGCTCTCCTGTTCCTGCCTTTCGGTTTACCGGTGT
CATTCCGCTGTTATGGCCGCGTTTGTCTCATTCCACGCCTGACACTCAGTTCCGGGTAGGCAGTTCGCTC
CAAGCTGGACTGTATGCACGAACCCCCCGTTCAGTCCGACCGCTGCGCCTTATCCGGTAACTATCGTCTT
GAGTCCAACCCGGAAAGACATGCAAAAGCACCACTGGCAGCAGCCACTGGTAATTGATTTAGAGGAGTTA
GTCTTGAAGTCATGCGCCGGTTAAGGCTAAACTGAAAGGACAAGTTTTGGTGACTGCGCTCCTCCAAGCC
AGTTACCTCGGTTCAAAGAGTTGGTAGCTCAGAGAACCTTCGAAAAACCGCCCTGCAAGGCGGTTTTTTC
GTTTTCAGAGCAAGAGATTACGCGCAGACCAAAACGATCTCAAGAAGATCATCTTATTAATCAGATAAAA
TATTTCTAGATTTCAGTGCAATTTATCTCTTCAAATGTAGCACCTGAAGTCAGCCCCATACGATATAAGT
TGTTACTAGTGCTTGGATTCTCACCAATAAAAAACGCCCGGCGGCAACCGAGCGTTCTGAACAAATCCAG
ATGGAGTTCTGAGGTCATTACTGGATCTATCAACAGGAGTCCAAGCGAGCTCGATATCAAATTACGCCCC
GCCCTGCCACTCATCGCAGTACTGTTGTAATTCATTAAGCATTCTGCCGACATGGAAGCCATCACAAACG
GCATGATGAACCTGAATCGCCAGCGGCATCAGCACCTTGTCGCCTTGCGTATAATATTTGCCCATGGTGA
AAACGGGGGCGAAGAAGTTGTCCATATTGGCCACGTTTAAATCAAAACTGGTGAAACTCACCCAGGGATT
GGCTGAGACGAAAAACATATTCTCAATAAACCCTTTAGGGAAATAGGCCAGGTTTTCACCGTAACACGCC
ACATCTTGCGAATATATGTGTAGAAACTGCCGGAAATCGTCGTGGTATTCACTCCAGAGCGATGAAAACG
TTTCAGTTTGCTCATGGAAAACGGTGTAACAAGGGTGAACACTATCCCATATCACCAGCTCACCGTCTTT
CATTGCCATACGGAATTCCGGATGAGCATTCATCAGGCGGGCAAGAATGTGAATAAAGGCCGGATAAAAC
TTGTGCTTATTTTTCTTTACGGTCTTTAAAAAGGCCGTAATATCCAGCTGAACGGTCTGGTTATAGGTAC
ATTGAGCAACTGACTGAAATGCCTCAAAATGTTCTTTACGATGCCATTGGGATATATCAACGGTGGTATA
TCCAGTGATTTTTTTCTCCATTTTAGCTTCCTTAGCTCCTGAAAATCTCGATAACTCAAAAAATACGCCC
GGTAGTGATCTTATTTCATTATGGTGAAAGTTGGAACCTCTTACGTGCCGATCAACGTCTCATTTTCGCC
AGATATCGACGTCCTCGAGGAGCTCGAGGATTTCTACCGTAATCTGGATCACTTTAAGTGTCGGTTTTTA
CCCCTTAATTATTAATTTGTGAAATAGATCACCGCTTTGGGATTACTACCAAAAATAGTTGCGCAAACAT
CTTGAAATTTTGCTAATGACCACAATATAAGCTAAAGAAAGCACGACGGATCGGGAGGTACCATGCGTAA
AGGAGAAGAACTTTTCACTGGAGTTGTCCCAATTCTTGTTGAATTAGATGGTGATGTTAATGGGCACAAA
TTTTCTGTCAGTGGAGAGGGTGAAGGTGATGCAACATACGGAAAACTTACCCTTAAATTTATTTGCACTA
CTGGAAAACTACCTGTTCCATGGCCAACACTTGTCACTACTTTCGGTTATGGTGTTCAATGCTTTGCGAG
ATACCCAGATCATATGAAACAGCATGACTTTTTCAAGAGTGCCATGCCCGAAGGTTATGTACAGGAAAGA
ACTATATTTTTCAAAGATGACGGGAACTACAAGACACGTGCTGAAGTCAAGTTTGAAGGTGATACCCTTG
TTAATAGAATCGAGTTAAAAGGTATTGATTTTAAAGAAGATGGAAACATTCTTGGACACAAATTGGAATA
CAACTATAACTCACACAATGTATACATCATGGCAGACAAACAAAAGAATGGAATCAAAGTTAACTTCAAA
ATTAGACACAACATTGAAGATGGAAGCGTTCAACTAGCAGACCATTATCAACAAAATACTCCAATTGGCG
ATGGCCCTGTCCTTTTACCAGACAACCATTACCTGTCCACACAATCTGCCCTTTCGAAAGATCCCAACGA
AAAGAGAGACCACATGGTCCTTCTTGAGTTTGTAACAGCTGCTGGGATTACACATGGCATGGATGAACTA
TACAAATAAAAGCT
Features (pLannotate 1.2.2; 7 found; start..end, strand, type, name):
     13..99      +  terminator     rrnB T1 terminator: Escherichia coli rrnB; transcription terminator T1 from the E. coli rrnB gene
    125..180     -  rep_origin     RSF ori (fragment): Plasmids containing the RSF 1030 origin of replication can be propagated in E. coli cells that contain additional plasmids with compatible origins.
    268..813     -  rep_origin     p15A ori: Plasmids containing the medium-copy-number p15A origin of replication can be propagated in E. coli cells that contain a second plasmid with the ColE1 origin.
    927..1021    -  terminator     lambda t0 terminator: transcription terminator from phage lambda
   1042..1701    -  CDS            CmR: chloramphenicol acetyltransferase; cat; confers resistance to chloramphenicol
   1702..1804    -  promoter       cat promoter: promoter of the E. coli cat gene encoding chloramphenicol acetyltransferase
   2023..2736    +  CDS            hfriFP: hfriFP is a fluorescent protein published in 2013, derived from Herbaspirillum frisingense.
