[The description below was written by a language model from this plasmid's Addgene catalogue record and pLannotate feature annotations shown in this document.]
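Description:
PfxsA GFP pZa is a small (about 2.7 kb) bacterial expression plasmid built on the pZa backbone. It works as a transcriptional reporter in E. coli, with green fluorescent protein placed under the control of the E. coli fxsA promoter. The plasmid replicates from a p15A origin, which the catalogue lists as low copy. This origin is compatible with ColE1-type plasmids, so the reporter can be kept alongside a second construct in the same cell. A short fragment annotated as RSF ori next to the p15A origin is probably a homology hit rather than a second functional origin. Selection is by chloramphenicol, through a chloramphenicol acetyltransferase gene driven by its own cat promoter and followed by the phage lambda t0 terminator.

The reporter cassette lies on the opposite strand to the resistance marker. A roughly 0.7 kb fluorescent protein coding sequence sits near the end of the sequence record, and because the plasmid is circular, the rrnB T1 terminator at the start of the record lies just downstream of it. The automated annotation labels this open reading frame hfriFP, while the catalogue describes the insert simply as GFP; the length matches the stated insert, so the two almost certainly refer to the same reporter gene. The fxsA promoter was not annotated, but the unannotated stretch between the cat promoter and the reporter CDS is where it would be expected. The insert was assembled by Gibson cloning. The associated publication concerns genetic circuits that detect nanomaterial-triggered toxicity through an engineered heat shock response. This suggests the plasmid is used as a whole-cell biosensor component in which fluorescence reports stress-responsive activation of PfxsA.
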