Addgene plasmid #170075: PfxsA GFP pZa
Purpose: GFP expression under the control of E. coli fxsA promoter
Depositing lab: Urartu Seker. Depositing organization: Bilkent University UNAM, Nanotechnology Research Center. Publication: Genetic Circuits To Detect Nanomaterial Triggered Toxicity through Engineered Heat Shock Response Mechanism. Saltepe B, Bozkurt EU, Haciosmanoglu N, Seker UOS. ACS Synth Biol. 2019 Oct 18;8(10):2404-2417. doi: 10.1021/acssynbio.9b00291. Epub 2019 Oct 2. PubMed 31536326.
Backbone
  Vector backbone: pZa
  Backbone size w/o insert (bp): 2028
  Total vector size (bp): 2745
  Vector type: Bacterial Expression
Growth in bacteria
  Bacterial resistance: Chloramphenicol, 25 μg/mL
  Growth temperature: 37°C
  Growth strain: DH5alpha
  Copy number: Low Copy
Gene/Insert
  Gene/Insert name: Green fluorescent protein (alt name: GFP)
  Species: Bacteria
  Insert size (bp): 717
  Promoter: PfxsA
  Cloning method: Gibson Cloning
  Sequencing primers: 5′ TACGCCCGGTAGTGATCTTAT
Terms and licenses: Academic/Nonprofit Terms; Industry Terms: Not Available to Industry
How to cite: PfxsA GFP pZa was a gift from Urartu Seker (Addgene plasmid # 170075 ; http://n2t.net/addgene:170075 ; RRID:Addgene_170075)
